>Addgene plasmid #42527 | pCAG-WIPI3 | depositor partial sequence | sequence record 57372 | gene sequence (codon optimized for expression in E. coli)
ATGAATCTGCTGCCTTGTAATCCACACGGGAACGGGCTGCTGTATGCTGGGTTTAATCAGGACCACGGCT
GCTTCGCTTGCGGAATGGAGAACGGGTTCAGAGTGTACAATACCGACCCACTGAAAGAGAAGGAAAAACA
GGAGTTCCTGGAAGGCGGGGTCGGACATGTGGAAATGCTGTTTAGGTGCAACTACCTGGCTCTGGTGGGA
GGCGGGAAGAAACCCAAGTATCCCCCTAACAAAGTGATGATCTGGGACGATCTGAAGAAAAAGACTGTGA
TCGAGATTGAGTTCAGCACCGAGGTCAAGGCCGTGAAACTGCGGAGAGACCGCATCGTGGTCGTGCTGGA
TTCCATGATCAAGGTCTTCACCTTTACACACAACCCTCATCAGCTGCACGTGTTCGAAACATGCTATAAC
CCCAAGGGCCTGTGCGTGCTGTGCCCTAATTCAAACAATAGCCTGCTGGCTTTTCCCGGAACTCATACCG
GCCACGTCCAGCTGGTGGACCTGGCATCTACTGAGAAGCCACCCGTCGATATCCCTGCACATGAAGGGGT
GCTGTCCTGTATCGCCCTGAATCTGCAGGGAACACGAATTGCTACTGCATCTGAGAAGGGCACCCTGATC
CGGATTTTCGACACAAGCTCCGGCCACCTGATTCAGGAACTGAGGCGCGGGAGTCAGGCCGCTAACATCT
ACTGCATTAACTTCAATCAGGACGCCAGCCTGATCTGCGTGAGCAGTGATCATGGCACCGTGCACATTTT
TGCAGCCGAGGATCCAAAGCGAAACAAGCAGTCAAGCCTGGCCAGTGCTTCATTCCTGCCCAAGTATTTT
TCCTCTAAATGGAGCTTCTCCAAGTTTCAGGTGCCTTCTGGGAGTCCATGCATCTGTGCCTTTGGAACAG
AGCCTAACGCAGTGATCGCCATTTGTGCTGATGGCAGCTACTATAAATTCCTGTTTAATCCAAAGGGGGA
GTGTATTAGGGATGTCTATGCTCAGTTCCTGGAGATGACCGACGATAAGCTGTAA
