>Addgene plasmid #42527 | pCAG-WIPI3 | addgene partial sequence | sequence record 67739 | pGEX5
TCGGATGATTACGATATCCCAACGACCGAAAACCTGTATTTTCAGGGTGGTACCATGAATCTGCTGCCTT
GTAATCCACACGGGAACGGGCTGCTGTATGCTGGGTTTAATCAGGACCACGGCTGCTTCGCTTGCGGAAT
GGAGAACGGGTTCAGAGTGTACAATACCGACCCACTGAAAGAGAAGGAAAAACAGGAGTTCCTGGAAGGC
GGGGTCGGACATGTGGAAATGCTGTTTAGGTGCAACTACCTGGCTCTGGTGGGAGGCGGGAAGAAACCCA
AGTATCCCCCTAACAAAGTGATGATCTGGGACGATCTGAAGAAAAAGACTGTGATCGAGATTGAGTTCAG
CACCGAGGTCAAGGCCGTGAAACTGCGGAGAGACCGCATCGTGGTCGTGCTGGATTCCATGATCAAGGTC
TTCACCTTTACACACAACCCTCATCAGCTGCACGTGTTCGAAACATGCTATAACCCCAAGGGCCTGTGCG
TGCTGTGCCCTAATTCAAACAATAGCCTGCTGGCTTTTCCCGGAACTCATACCGGCCACGTCCAGCTGGT
GGACCTGGCATCTACTGAGAAGCCACCCGTCGATATCCCTGCACATGAAGGGGTGCTGTCCTGTATCGCC
CTGAATCTGCAGGGAACACGAATTGCTACTGCATCTGAGAAGGGCACCCTGATCCGGATTTTCGACACAA
GCTCCGGCCACCTGATTCAGGAACTGAGGCGCGGGAGTCAGGCCGCTAACATCTACTGCATTAACTTCAA
TCAGGACGCCAGCCTGATCTGCGTGAGCAGTGATCATGGCACCGTGCACATTTTTGCAGCCGAGGATCCA
AAGCGAAACAAGCAGTCAAGCCTGGCCAGTGCTTCATTCCTGCCCAAGTATTTTTCCTCTAAATGGAGCT
TCTCCA
