[The description below was written by a language model from this plasmid's Addgene catalogue record.]
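Description:
pCAG-WIPI3 is a mammalian expression plasmid built on the pCAG backbone, carrying the human WIPI3 coding sequence (gene symbol WDR45B, also known as WDR45L). It is propagated in E. coli as a high-copy plasmid under ampicillin selection. The record does not list the origin of replication or the promoter. The pCAG name conventionally refers to the CAG promoter, a strong composite of the CMV early enhancer and chicken β-actin promoter used for high-level constitutive expression in mammalian cells, but no feature table is available here to confirm this or any polyadenylation signal.

The insert is about 1 kb (1035 bp) and was cloned between ClaI and XhoI sites, both of which remain intact. The protein carries an N-terminal GST tag followed by a TEV protease recognition site, so it can be captured on glutathione resin and then released from the tag by TEV cleavage. An unusual detail is that the gene sequence is recorded as codon optimized for E. coli even though the vector is designed for mammalian expression. The record does not explain this, although a synthetic gene may simply have been reused across expression systems.

WIPI3 belongs to the PROPPIN family of β-propeller proteins that bind phosphoinositides and act in autophagy. The associated publication concerns how PROPPINs recognise phosphatidylinositol 3-phosphate through two binding sites. The construct is therefore suited to producing affinity-purifiable human WIPI3 in mammalian cells for biochemical, lipid-binding or structural studies, though the record does not state the specific experiments in which it was used.
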