Addgene plasmid #42527: pCAG-WIPI3
Depositing lab: James Hurley. Depositing organization: National Institute of Diabetes & Digestive & Kidney Diseases (NIDDK). Publication: Two-site recognition of phosphatidylinositol 3-phosphate by PROPPINs in autophagy. Baskaran S, Ragusa MJ, Boura E, Hurley JH. Mol Cell. 2012 Aug 10;47(3):339-48. doi: 10.1016/j.molcel.2012.05.027. Epub 2012 Jun 14. PubMed 22704557.
Backbone
  Vector backbone: pCAG
  Vector type: Mammalian Expression
Growth in bacteria
  Bacterial resistance: Ampicillin, 100 μg/mL
  Growth temperature: 37°C
  Growth strain: DH5alpha
  Copy number: High Copy
Gene/Insert
  Gene/Insert name: WIPI3
  Species: H. sapiens (human)
  Insert size (bp): 1035
  Mutation: gene sequence is codon optimized for expression in E. coli
  Entrez Gene: WDR45B (a.k.a. NEDSBAS, WDR45L, WIPI-3, WIPI3)
  Tag / fusion protein: GST-TEV (N terminal on insert)
  Cloning method: Restriction Enzyme; 5′ cloning site ClaI (not destroyed); 3′ cloning site XhoI (not destroyed)
  Sequencing primers: 5′ unknown; 3′ unknown
Terms and licenses: Academic/Nonprofit Terms; Industry Terms: Not Available to Industry
How to cite: pCAG-WIPI3 was a gift from James Hurley (Addgene plasmid # 42527 ; http://n2t.net/addgene:42527 ; RRID:Addgene_42527)
